Addgene plasmid #149694: pRSETb-tVYN-TmΔ
Purpose: High-copy plasmid to express the tVYN-TmΔ luminescent biosensor for in vitro purification
Depositing lab: Ming Hammond. Depositing organization: University of Utah. Publication: Development of Ratiometric Bioluminescent Sensors for in Vivo Detection of Bacterial Signaling. Dippel AB, Anderson WA, Park JH, Yildiz FH, Hammond MC. ACS Chem Biol. 2020 Mar 25. doi: 10.1021/acschembio.9b00800. PubMed 32186367.
Backbone
  Vector backbone: pRSETb
  Backbone manufacturer: Invitrogen
  Backbone size w/o insert (bp): 2700
  Total vector size (bp): 4726
  Modifications to backbone: Inserted at NdeI/EcoRI
  Vector type: Bacterial Expression
Growth in bacteria
  Bacterial resistance: Ampicillin, 100 μg/mL
  Growth temperature: 37°C
  Growth strain: DH5alpha
  Copy number: High Copy
Gene/Insert
  Gene/Insert name: VenusΔC12-TmYcgRΔ-NLucΔ4 (alt name: tVYN-TmΔ)
  Insert size (bp): 1965
  Promoter: T7
  Cloning method: Restriction Enzyme; 5′ cloning site NdeI (not destroyed); 3′ cloning site EcoRI (not destroyed)
  Sequencing primers: 5′ TAATACGACTCACTATAGGG; 3′ GCTAGTTATTGCTCAGCGG
Terms and licenses: Academic/Nonprofit Terms; Industry Terms: Not Available to Industry
How to cite: pRSETb-tVYN-TmΔ was a gift from Ming Hammond (Addgene plasmid # 149694 ; http://n2t.net/addgene:149694 ; RRID:Addgene_149694)
