[The description below was written by a language model from this plasmid's Addgene catalogue record and pLannotate feature annotations shown in this document.]
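Description:
pRSETb-tVYN-TmΔ is a high-copy bacterial expression plasmid of 4,726 bp built on the Invitrogen pRSETb backbone, intended for producing the tVYN-TmΔ luminescent biosensor in E. coli for in vitro purification. It replicates from a ColE1/pUC-type origin and is selected with ampicillin through the β-lactamase gene under its own promoter. An f1 phage origin is also present, along with short lacI and lacZα fragments that look like backbone remnants rather than functional genes.

The payload is a roughly 2 kb fusion, VenusΔC12-TmYcgRΔ-NLucΔ4, recorded as cloned between NdeI and EcoRI. Expression is driven by the T7 promoter with the phage gene 10 ribosome binding site and ends at the T7 terminator, so a host supplying T7 RNA polymerase is needed. The annotated table shows an N-terminal leader upstream of the sensor, comprising a short match to a His-containing composite tag, the T7 gene 10 leader and the Xpress epitope with its enterokinase site. This is consistent with the pRSET tag region used for affinity purification.

The automated annotation labels the yellow fluorescent protein as YPet, a close relative, whereas the catalogue identifies it as C-terminally truncated Venus. NanoLuc luciferase is annotated downstream. The unannotated stretch between them corresponds in position to the truncated YcgR domain, whose source organism the record does not spell out.

In this layout a sensing domain sits between a luciferase donor and a fluorescent acceptor. Changes in that domain would alter energy transfer and give a ratiometric bioluminescent readout. The associated publication concerns such sensors for detecting bacterial signaling, though the record does not name the ligand.
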