Features (pLannotate 1.2.2; 15 found; start..end, strand, type, name):
      1..589     +  rep_origin     ori: high-copy-number ColE1/pMB1/pBR322/pUC origin of replication
    772..825     +  CDS            lacI (fragment): lac repressor; lacI; The lac repressor binds to the lac operator to inhibit transcription in E. coli. This inhibition can be relieved by adding lactose or isopropyl-β-D-thiogalactopyranoside (IPTG).
    845..863     +  promoter       T7 promoter: promoter for bacteriophage T7 RNA polymerase
    895..917     +  RBS            RBS: efficient ribosome binding site from bacteriophage T7 gene 10 (Olins and Rangwala, 1989)
    937..957     +  CDS            capTEV™ (fragment): composite tag for in vivo biotinylation, TEV protease cleavage, and 6xHis tagging
    958..990     +  CDS            T7 tag (gene 10 leader): leader peptide from bacteriophage T7 gene 10 promotes efficient translation in E. coli
    994..1017    +  CDS            Xpress™ tag: Xpress™ epitope tag, including an enterokinase recognition and cleavage site
   1024..1731    +  CDS            YPet: YPet is a basic (constitutively fluorescent) yellow fluorescent protein published in 2005, derived from Aequorea victoria. It has moderate acid sensitivity.
   2386..2889    +  CDS            Nluc: NanoLuc® luciferase human codon-optimized
   2909..2958    +  CDS            SET1 (fragment): solubility-enhancement tag derived from T7 phage gene 10B
   2966..3013    +  terminator     T7 terminator: transcription terminator for bacteriophage T7 RNA polymerase
   3039..3105    +  CDS            lacZα (fragment): LacZα fragment of β-galactosidase; lacZ fragment
   3110..3538    +  rep_origin     f1 ori (sequence partly withheld): f1 bacteriophage origin of replication; arrow indicates direction of (+) strand synthesis
   3591..3695    +  promoter       AmpR promoter: bla
   3696..4556    +  CDS            AmpR: β-lactamase; bla; confers resistance to ampicillin, carbenicillin, and related antibiotics
>Addgene plasmid #149694 | pRSETb-tVYN-TmΔ | addgene full sequence | sequence record 308582 | Addgene NGS Result
TTGAGATCCTTTTTTTCTGCGCGTAATCTGCTGCTTGCAAACAAAAAAACCACCGCTACCAGCGGTGGTT
TGTTTGCCGGATCAAGAGCTACCAACTCTTTTTCCGAAGGTAACTGGCTTCAGCAGAGCGCAGATACCAA
ATACTGTTCTTCTAGTGTAGCCGTAGTTAGGCCACCACTTCAAGAACTCTGTAGCACCGCCTACATACCT
CGCTCTGCTAATCCTGTTACCAGTGGCTGCTGCCAGTGGCGATAAGTCGTGTCTTACCGGGTTGGACTCA
AGACGATAGTTACCGGATAAGGCGCAGCGGTCGGGCTGAACGGGGGGTTCGTGCACACAGCCCAGCTTGG
AGCGAACGACCTACACCGAACTGAGATACCTACAGCGTGAGCTATGAGAAAGCGCCACGCTTCCCGAAGG
GAGAAAGGCGGACAGGTATCCGGTAAGCGGCAGGGTCGGAACAGGAGAGCGCACGAGGGAGCTTCCAGGG
GGAAACGCCTGGTATCTTTATAGTCCTGTCGGGTTTCGCCACCTCTGACTTGAGCGTCGATTTTTGTGAT
GCTCGTCAGGGGGGCGGAGCCTATGGAAAAACGCCAGCAACGCGGCCTTTTTACGGTTCCTGGCCTTTTG
CTGGCCTTTTGCTCACATGTTCTTTCCTGCGTTATCCCCTGATTCTGTGGATAACCGTATTACCGCCTTT
GAGTGAGCTGATACCGCTCGCCGCAGCCGAACGACCGAGCGCAGCGAGTCAGTGAGCGAGGAAGCGGAAG
AGCGCCCAATACGCAAACCGCCTCTCCCCGCGCGTTGGCCGATTCATTAATGCAGGATCTCGATCCCGCG
AAATTAATACGACTCACTATAGGGAGACCACAACGGTTTCCCTCTAGAAATAATTTTGTTTAACTTTAAG
AAGGAGATATACATATGCGGGGTTCTCATCATCATCATCATCATGGTATGGCTAGCATGACTGGTGGACA
GCAAATGGGTCGGGATCTGTACGACGATGACGATAAGGATCCGATGGTGAGCAAGGGCGAGGAGCTGTTC
ACCGGGGTGGTGCCCATCCTGGTCGAGCTGGACGGCGACGTAAACGGCCACAAGTTCAGCGTGTCCGGCG
AGGGCGAGGGCGATGCCACCTACGGCAAGCTGACCCTGAAGCTGATCTGCACCACCGGCAAGCTGCCCGT
GCCCTGGCCCACCCTCGTGACCACCCTGGGCTACGGCCTGCAGTGCTTCGCCCGCTACCCCGACCACATG
AAGCAGCACGACTTCTTCAAGTCCGCCATGCCCGAAGGCTACGTCCAGGAGCGCACCATCTTCTTCAAGG
ACGACGGCAACTACAAGACCCGCGCCGAGGTGAAGTTCGAGGGCGACACCCTGGTGAACCGCATCGAGCT
GAAGGGCATCGACTTCAAGGAGGACGGCAACATCCTGGGGCACAAGCTGGAGTACAACTACAACAGCCAC
AACGTCTATATCACCGCCGACAAGCAGAAGAACGGCATCAAGGCCAACTTCAAGATCCGCCACAACATCG
AGGACGGCGGCGTGCAGCTCGCCGACCACTACCAGCAGAACACCCCCATCGGCGACGGCCCCGTGCTGCT
GCCCGACAACCACTACCTGAGCTACCAGTCCAAGCTGAGCAAAGACCCCAACGAGAAGCGCGATCACATG
GTCCTGCTGGAGTTCGTGACCGCCGGTACAGGTTATACCGAACTGGTGAACGCGAAAGATGTGATTCGCC
CGGGCCAGAACGTGATTGTGGAAGTGAGCGCGCCGGAAGATCTGGAAGGCCAGTATAAAAGCAGCGTGCA
TGATGTGGATTTTGAAAAACGCGTGCTGACCCTGAGCATGCCAAGTTTTCGTGGTCGTCTGGTGCCACTG
CCACGTGGTACCCGTTGCACGGTGATGATTCTGGATAGCAGCGCGATTTATGTGTTTCGCACCAGCGTGC
TGGAAAGCGGCCGCGATGAAGATGGCTTTCCGGTGACCAAAGTGCCGTTTCCGGGCCGCCTGCGCAAAAT
TCAGCGCCGCCGCTTTAAACGCATTAAAATTTTTCTGGAAGGCACCTATCGCGTGGCGAGCCGCGATGAA
CCGCCGAAACGCTTTGTGACCCGCGATTTTAGCGCGGGCGGCATGCTGATGGTGGTGGAAGATATTCTGA
CCCCGGAACAGATTATTTATGTGACCCTGGATCTGGATGAAGATCTGAAACTGAAAGATCATCCAGCGCG
TGTGGTTCGTGAAGCCGGTGCCCTGGAAACCGGTGAACGCATGTATGGCGTGGAATTTCTGAACGTGCCG
CCGGCGCTGGAACGCAAACTGGTGAGCTTTGTGTTTAAAAAAGAAATTGAAATGCGCAACAAAGAAGGTG
GTACCCTCGAAGATTTCGTTGGGGACTGGCGACAGACAGCCGGCTACAACCTGGACCAAGTCCTTGAACA
GGGAGGTGTGTCCAGTTTGTTTCAGAATCTCGGGGTGTCCGTAACTCCGATCCAAAGGATTGTCCTGAGC
GGTGAAAATGGGCTGAAGATCGACATCCATGTCATCATCCCGTATGAAGGTCTGAGCGGCGACCAAATGG
GCCAGATCGAAAAAATTTTTAAGGTGGTGTACCCTGTGGATGATCATCACTTTAAGGTGATCCTGCACTA
TGGCACACTGGTAATCGACGGGGTTACGCCGAACATGATCGACTATTTCGGACGGCCGTATGAAGGCATC
GCCGTGTTCGACGGCAAAAAGATCACTGTAACAGGGACCCTGTGGAACGGCAACAAAATTATCGACGAGC
GCCTGATCAACCCCGACGGCTCCCTGCTGTTCCGAGTAACCATCAACGGAGTGACCGGCTGGCGGCTGTG
CGAACGCATTCTGGCGTAAGAATTCGAAGCTTGATCCGGCTGCTAACAAAGCCCGAAAGGAAGCTGAGTT
GGCTGCTGCCACCGCTGAGCAATAACTAGCATAACCCCTTGGGGCCTCTAAACGGGTCTTGAGGGGTTTT
TTGCTGAAAGGAGGAACTATATCCGGATCTGGCGTAATAGCGAAGAGGCCCGCACCGATCGCCCTTCCCA
ACAGTTGCGCAGCCTGAATGGCGAATGGG
[124 nt withheld, positions 3110-3233]
C
[91 nt withheld, positions 3235-3325]
A
[49 nt withheld, positions 3327-3375]
CCTTTGACGTTGGAGTCCACGTTCTTT
[37 nt withheld, positions 3403-3439]
ACCCTATCTCGGTCTATTCTTTTGATTTATAAGGGATTTTGCCGATTTCGGCCTATTGGTTAAAAAATGA
GCTGATTTAACAAAAATTTAACGCGAATTTTAACAAAATATTAACGCTTACAATTTAGGTGGCACTTTTC
GGGGAAATGTGCGCGGAACCCCTATTTGTTTATTTTTCTAAATACATTCAAATATGTATCCGCTCATGAG
ACAATAACCCTGATAAATGCTTCAATAATATTGAAAAAGGAAGAGTATGAGTATTCAACATTTCCGTGTC
GCCCTTATTCCCTTTTTTGCGGCATTTTGCCTTCCTGTTTTTGCTCACCCAGAAACGCTGGTGAAAGTAA
AAGATGCTGAAGATCAGTTGGGTGCACGAGTGGGTTACATCGAACTGGATCTCAACAGCGGTAAGATCCT
TGAGAGTTTTCGCCCCGAAGAACGTTTTCCAATGATGAGCACTTTTAAAGTTCTGCTATGTGGCGCGGTA
TTATCCCGTATTGACGCCGGGCAAGAGCAACTCGGTCGCCGCATACACTATTCTCAGAATGACTTGGTTG
AGTACTCACCAGTCACAGAAAAGCATCTTACGGATGGCATGACAGTAAGAGAATTATGCAGTGCTGCCAT
AACCATGAGTGATAACACTGCGGCCAACTTACTTCTGACAACGATCGGAGGACCGAAGGAGCTAACCGCT
TTTTTGCACAACATGGGGGATCATGTAACTCGCCTTGATCGTTGGGAACCGGAGCTGAATGAAGCCATAC
CAAACGACGAGCGTGACACCACGATGCCTGTAGCAATGGCAACAACGTTGCGCAAACTATTAACTGGCGA
ACTACTTACTCTAGCTTCCCGGCAACAATTAATAGACTGGATGGAGGCGGATAAAGTTGCAGGACCACTT
CTGCGCTCGGCCCTTCCGGCTGGCTGGTTTATTGCTGATAAATCTGGAGCCGGTGAGCGTGGGTCTCGCG
GTATCATTGCAGCACTGGGGCCAGATGGTAAGCCCTCCCGTATCGTAGTTATCTACACGACGGGGAGTCA
GGCAACTATGGATGAACGAAATAGACAGATCGCTGAGATAGGTGCCTCACTGATTAAGCATTGGTAACTG
TCAGACCAAGTTTACTCATATATACTTTAGATTGATTTAAAACTTCATTTTTAATTTAAAAGGATCTAGG
TGAAGATCCTTTTTGATAATCTCATGACCAAAATCCCTTAACGTGAGTTTTCGTTCCACTGAGCGTCAGA
CCCCGTAGAAAAGATCAAAGGATCTTC
